>Addgene plasmid #244185 | L4300 hIL10 in pcDNA backbone | addgene full sequence | sequence record 487872 | Addgene NGS Result
GACGGATCGGGAGATCTCCCGATCCCCTATGGTGCACTCTCAGTACAATCTGCTCTGATGCCGCATAGTT
AAGCCAGTATCTGCTCCCTGCTTGTGTGTTGGAGGTCGCTGAGTAGTGCGCGAGCAAAATTTAAGCTACA
ACAAGGCAAGGCTTGACCGACAATTGCATGAAGAATCTGCTTAGGGTTAGGCGTTTTGCGCTGCTTCGCG
ATGTACGGGCCAGATATACGCGTTGACATTGATTATTGACTAGTTATTAATAGTAATCAATTACGGGGTC
ATTAGTTCATAGCCCATATATGGAGTTCCGCGTTACATAACTTACGGTAAATGGCCCGCCTGGCTGACCG
CCCAACGACCCCCGCCCATTGACGTCAATAATGACGTATGTTCCCATAGTAACGCCAATAGGGACTTTCC
ATTGACGTCAATGGGTGGAGTATTTACGGTAAACTGCCCACTTGGCAGTACATCAAGTGTATCATATGCC
AAGTACGCCCCCTATTGACGTCAATGACGGTAAATGGCCCGCCTGGCATTATGCCCAGTACATGACCTTA
TGGGACTTTCCTACTTGGCAGTACATCTACGTATTAGTCATCGCTATTACCATGGTGATGCGGTTTTGGC
AGTACATCAATGGGCGTGGATAGCGGTTTGACTCACGGGGATTTCCAAGTCTCCACCCCATTGACGTCAA
TGGGAGTTTGTTTTGGCACCAAAATCAACGGGACTTTCCAAAATGTCGTAACAACTCCGCCCCATTGACG
CAAATGGGCGGTAGGCGTGTACGGTGGGAGGTCTATATAAGCAGAGCTCTCTGGCTAACTAGAGAACCCA
CTGCTTACTGGCTTATCGAAATTAATACGACTCACTATAGGGAGTCCCAAGCTGGCTAGCGCCACCATGC
ATAGCTCTGCCCTGCTGTGCTGTCTGGTCCTCTTGACAGGAGTGAGGGCTTCACCTGGACAAGGAACCCA
GTCTGAAAACAGCTGCACTCACTTTCCCGGTAATCTCCCCAATATGCTGCGGGATTTGAGGGACGCCTTT
AGTAGGGTGAAGACGTTCTTTCAGATGAAAGACCAACTCGATAACTTGCTCCTGAAAGAGTCACTCTTGG
AGGATTTTAAGGGTTATCTTGGTTGCCAGGCATTGAGTGAGATGATTCAGTTCTATTTGGAAGAAGTAAT
GCCTCAGGCTGAGAACCAGGATCCCGACATTAAAGCGCACGTAAATTCCCTCGGTGAAAATTTGAAGACA
CTCAGGCTCCGGCTGCGACGCTGCCACCGCTTTCTTCCGTGCGAAAATAAGTCTAAAGCCGTGGAGCAGG
TGAAGAATGCTTTCAATAAGCTCCAAGAGAAAGGCATATATAAAGCAATGTCAGAGTTTGACATTTTCAT
CAACTACATCGAAGCCTACATGACCATGAAAATCAGAAATTAGGCGGCCGCTCGAGTCTAGAGGGCCCGT
TTAAACCCGCTGATCAGCCTCGACTGTGCCTTCTAGTTGCCAGCCATCTGTTGTTTGCCCCTCCCCCGTG
CCTTCCTTGACCCTGGAAGGTGCCACTCCCACTGTCCTTTCCTAATAAAATGAGGAAATTGCATCGCATT
GTCTGAGTAGGTGTCATTCTATTCTGGGGGGTGGGGTGGGGCAGGACAGCAAGGGGGAGGATTGGGAAGT
CAATAGCAGGCATGCTGGGGATGCGGTGGGCTCTATGGCTTCTGAGGCGGAAAGAACCAGCTGGGGCTCT
AGGGGGTATCCCC
[124 nt withheld, positions 1764-1887]
C
[91 nt withheld, positions 1889-1979]
A
[49 nt withheld, positions 1981-2029]
CCTTTGACGTTGGAGTCCACGTTCTTT
[37 nt withheld, positions 2057-2093]
ACCCTATCTCGGTCTATTCTTTTGATTTATAAGGGATTTTGCCGATTTCGGCCTATTGGTTAAAAAATGA
GCTGATTTAACAAAAATTTAACGCGAATTAATTCTGTGGAATGTGTGTCAGTTAGGCTCAATTAGTCAGC
AACCATAGTCCCGCCCCTAACTCCGCCCATCCCGCCCCTAACTCCGCCCAGTTCCGCCCATTCTCCGCCC
CATGGCTGACTAATTTTTTTTATTTATGCAGAGGCCGAGGCCGCCTCTGCCTCTGAGCTATTCCAGAAGT
AGTGAGGAGGCTTTTTTGGAGGCCTAGGCTTTTGCAAAAAGCTCCCGGGAGCTTGTATATCCATTTTCGG
AGGTTGGGCTTCGGAATCGTTTTCCGGGACGCCGGCTGGATGATCCTCCAGCGCGGGGATCTCATGCTGG
AGTTCTTCGCCCACCCCAACTTGTTTATTGCAGCTTATAATGGTTACAAATAAAGCAATAGCATCACAAA
TTTCACAAATAAAGCATTTTTTTCACTGCATTCTAGTTGTGGTTTGTCCAAACTCATCAATGTATCTTAT
CATGTCTGTATACCGTCGACCTCTAGCTAGAGCTTGGCGTAATCATGGTCATAGCTGTTTCCTGTGTGAA
ATTGTTATCCGCTCACAATTCCACACAACATACGAGCCGGAAGCATAAAGTGTAAAGCCTGGGGTGCCTA
ATGAGTGAGCTAACTCACATTAATTGCGTTGCGCTCACTGCCCGCTTTCCAGTCGGGAAACCTGTCGTGC
CAGCTGCATTAATGAATCGGCCAACGCGCGGGGAGAGGCGGTTTGCGTATTGGGCGCTCTTCCGCTTCCT
CGCTCACTGACTCGCTGCGCTCGGTCGTTCGGCTGCGGCGAGCGGTATCAGCTCACTCAAAGGCGGTAAT
ACGGTTATCCACAGAATCAGGGGATAACGCAGGAAAGAACATGTGAGCAAAAGGCCAGCAAAAGGCCAGG
AACCGTAAAAAGGCCGCGTTGCTGGCGTTTTTCCATAGGCTCCGCCCCCCTGACGAGCATCACAAAAATC
GACGCTCAAGTCAGAGGTGGCGAAACCCGACAGGACTATAAAGATACCAGGCGTTTCCCCCTGGAAGCTC
CCTCGTGCGCTCTCCTGTTCCGACCCTGCCGCTTACCGGATACCTGTCCGCCTTTCTCCCTTCGGGAAGC
GTGGCGCTTTCTCATAGCTCACGCTGTAGGTATCTCAGTTCGGTGTAGGTCGTTCGCTCCAAGCTGGGCT
GTGTGCACGAACCCCCCGTTCAGCCCGACCGCTGCGCCTTATCCGGTAACTATCGTCTTGAGTCCAACCC
GGTAAGACACGACTTATCGCCACTGGCAGCAGCCACTGGTAACAGGATTAGCAGAGCGAGGTATGTAGGC
GGTGCTACAGAGTTCTTGAAGTGGTGGCCTAACTACGGCTACACTAGAAGAACAGTATTTGGTATCTGCG
CTCTGCTGAAGCCAGTTACCTTCGGAAAAAGAGTTGGTAGCTCTTGATCCGGCAAACAAACCACCGCTGG
TAGCGGTGGTTTTTTTGTTTGCAAGCAGCAGATTACGCGCAGAAAAAAAGGATCTCAAGAAGATCCTTTG
ATCTTTTCTACGGGGTCTGACGCTCAGTGGAACGAAAACTCACGTTAAGGGATTTTGGTCATGAGATTAT
CAAAAAGGATCTTCACCTAGATCCTTTTAAATTAAAAATGAAGTTTTAAATCAATCTAAAGTATATATGA
GTAAACTTGGTCTGACAGTTACCAATGCTTAATCAGTGAGGCACCTATCTCAGCGATCTGTCTATTTCGT
TCATCCATAGTTGCCTGACTCCCCGTCGTGTAGATAACTACGATACGGGAGGGCTTACCATCTGGCCCCA
GTGCTGCAATGATACCGCGAGATCCACGCTCACCGGCTCCAGATTTATCAGCAATAAACCAGCCAGCCGG
AAGGGCCGAGCGCAGAAGTGGTCCTGCAACTTTATCCGCCTCCATCCAGTCTATTAATTGTTGCCGGGAA
GCTAGAGTAAGTAGTTCGCCAGTTAATAGTTTGCGCAACGTTGTTGCCATTGCTACAGGCATCGTGGTGT
CACGCTCGTCGTTTGGTATGGCTTCATTCAGCTCCGGTTCCCAACGATCAAGGCGAGTTACATGATCCCC
CATGTTGTGCAAAAAAGCGGTTAGCTCCTTCGGTCCTCCGATCGTTGTCAGAAGTAAGTTGGCCGCAGTG
TTATCACTCATGGTTATGGCAGCACTGCATAATTCTCTTACTGTCATGCCATCCGTAAGATGCTTTTCTG
TGACTGGTGAGTACTCAACCAAGTCATTCTGAGAATAGTGTATGCGGCGACCGAGTTGCTCTTGCCCGGC
GTCAATACGGGATAATACCGCGCCACATAGCAGAACTTTAAAAGTGCTCATCATTGGAAAACGTTCTTCG
GGGCGAAAACTCTCAAGGATCTTACCGCTGTTGAGATCCAGTTCGATGTAACCCACTCGTGCACCCAACT
GATCTTCAGCATCTTTTACTTTCACCAGCGTTTCTGGGTGAGCAAAAACAGGAAGGCAAAATGCCGCAAA
AAAGGGAATAAGGGCGACACGGAAATGTTGAATACTCATACTCTTCCTTTTTCAATATTATTGAAGCATT
TATCAGGGTTATTGTCTCATGAGCGGATACATATTTGAATGTATTTAGAAAAATAAACAAATAGGGGTTC
CGCGCACATTTCCCCGAAAAGTGCCACCTGACGTC
Features (pLannotate 1.2.2; 20 found; start..end, strand, type, name):
     28..80      -  misc_feature   bom (fragment): basis of mobility region from pBR322
    235..614     +  enhancer       CMV enhancer: human cytomegalovirus immediate early enhancer
    615..818     +  promoter       CMV promoter: human cytomegalovirus (CMV) immediate early promoter
    814..847     +  LTR            5' LTR (truncated) (fragment): truncated 5' long terminal repeat (LTR) from HIV-1
    863..881     +  promoter       T7 promoter: promoter for bacteriophage T7 RNA polymerase
    907..1440    +  CDS            IL10: IL10_HUMAN - Experimental evidence at protein level: Swiss-Prot protein existence level 1. Major immune regulatory cytokine that acts on many cells of the immune system where it has profound anti-inflammatory functions, limiting excessive tissue disruption caused by inflammation. Mechanistically, IL10 binds to its heterotetrameric receptor comprising IL10RA and IL10RB leading to JAK1 and STAT2-mediated phosphorylation of STAT3 (PubMed:16982608). In turn, STAT3 translocates to the nucleus where it drives expression of anti-inflammatory mediators (PubMed:18025162). Targets antigen-presenting cel
   1494..1605    +  polyA_signal   bGH poly(A) signal: bovine growth hormone polyadenylation signal
   1722..1743    +  promoter       SV40 promoter (fragment): SV40 enhancer and early promoter
   1764..2192    +  rep_origin     f1 ori (sequence partly withheld): f1 bacteriophage origin of replication; arrow indicates direction of (+) strand synthesis
   2197..2219    +  promoter       SV40 promoter (fragment): SV40 enhancer and early promoter
   2220..2411    +  promoter       SV40 promoter: SV40 early promoter
   2438..2536    +  CDS            ble (fragment): BLE_KLEPN - Experimental evidence at protein level: Swiss-Prot protein existence level 1. Binding protein with a strong affinity to the bleomycin family of antibiotics. Binds to CL990; an antimitotic-antibiotic compound. From Klebsiella pneumoniae.
   2531..2652    +  polyA_signal   SV40 poly(A) signal: SV40 polyadenylation signal
   2725..2741    -  protein_bind   lac operator: The lac repressor binds to the lac operator to inhibit transcription in E. coli. This inhibition can be relieved by adding lactose or isopropyl-β-D-thiogalactopyranoside (IPTG). lac repressor encoded by lacI
   2749..2779    -  promoter       lac promoter: promoter for the E. coli lac operon
   2794..2815    -  protein_bind   CAP binding site: CAP binding activates transcription in the presence of cAMP. E. coli catabolite activator protein
   2828..2920    -  CDS            lacI (fragment): lac repressor; lacI; The lac repressor binds to the lac operator to inhibit transcription in E. coli. This inhibition can be relieved by adding lactose or isopropyl-β-D-thiogalactopyranoside (IPTG).
   3103..3691    -  rep_origin     ori: high-copy-number ColE1/pMB1/pBR322/pUC origin of replication
   3862..4722    -  CDS            AmpR: β-lactamase; bla; confers resistance to ampicillin, carbenicillin, and related antibiotics
   4723..4827    -  promoter       AmpR promoter: bla
