[The description below was written by a language model from this plasmid's Addgene catalogue record and pLannotate feature annotations shown in this document.]
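Description:
L4300 hIL10 in pcDNA backbone is a 4,858 nt mammalian expression plasmid built on pPD005, a pcDNA-derived backbone adapted for Golden Gate assembly, and designed for constitutive production of human interleukin-10. It is propagated in E. coli through a high-copy ColE1/pUC-type origin and selected with ampicillin via the β-lactamase gene and its native promoter. An f1 bacteriophage origin is also present, along with small leftovers of lac regulatory sequence (lac promoter, operator, CAP site and a lacI fragment) and a bom fragment, which are backbone remnants rather than functional parts of the design.

The expression cassette consists of the human cytomegalovirus immediate early enhancer and promoter, a T7 promoter just upstream of the insert, the IL10 coding sequence, and a bovine growth hormone polyadenylation signal. The IL-10 open reading frame retains its native signal sequence, so the cytokine should be routed into the secretory pathway and released from transfected cells. No epitope tag or reporter is annotated. A short match to a truncated HIV-1 5′ LTR at the end of the CMV promoter is a fragment-level annotation and does not indicate a lentiviral vector. Downstream, an SV40 early promoter and SV40 poly(A) signal flank only a small fragment of a bleomycin-resistance (ble) gene, so the plasmid does not appear to carry an intact mammalian selection marker, which points to transient transfection.

The associated work concerns converting natural cytokine receptors into orthogonal synthetic biosensors. The plasmid plausibly serves there as a source of IL-10 ligand, although the record itself states only constitutive IL-10 expression as its purpose.
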