Addgene plasmid #244185: L4300 hIL10 in pcDNA backbone
Purpose: Constitutive expression of human IL-10 (with its signal sequence)
Depositing lab: Joshua Leonard. Depositing organization: Northwestern University. Publication: Conversion of natural cytokine receptors into orthogonal synthetic biosensors. Edelstein HI, Cosio A, Ezekiel ML, Corcoran WK, Morris AH, Leonard JN. Nat Chem Biol. 2025 Aug 22:10.1038/s41589-025-01986-1. doi: 10.1038/s41589-025-01986-1. PubMed 40846994.
Backbone
  Vector backbone: pPD005 pcDNA Golden Gate
  Vector type: Mammalian Expression, Synthetic Biology
Growth in bacteria
  Bacterial resistance: Ampicillin, 100 μg/mL
  Growth temperature: 37°C
  Growth strain: DH5alpha
  Copy number: High Copy
Gene/Insert
  Gene/Insert name: IL-10
  Species: H. sapiens (human), Synthetic
  Entrez Gene: IL10 (a.k.a. CSIF, GVHDS, IL-10, IL10A, TGIF)
  Promoter: CMV
  Cloning method: Restriction Enzyme; 5′ cloning site Unknown (unknown if destroyed)
Terms and licenses: Academic/Nonprofit Terms; Industry Terms: Not Available to Industry
Depositor comments: Please visit https://doi.org/10.1101/2024.03.23.586421 for bioRxiv preprint.
How to cite: L4300 hIL10 in pcDNA backbone was a gift from Joshua Leonard (Addgene plasmid # 244185 ; http://n2t.net/addgene:244185 ; RRID:Addgene_244185)
